Addgene plasmid #37815: pPROBE-GT'
Depositing lab: Steven Lindow. Depositing organization: University of California, Berkeley. Publication: Improved gfp and inaZ broad-host-range promoter-probe vectors. Miller WG, Leveau JH, Lindow SE. Mol Plant Microbe Interact. 2000 Nov;13(11):1243-50. 10.1094/MPMI.2000.13.11.1243 PubMed 11059491.
Backbone
  Vector backbone: pVS1/p15a
Growth in bacteria
  Bacterial resistance: Gentamicin, 10 μg/mL
  Growth temperature: 37°C
  Growth strain: DH5alpha
  Copy number: Unknown
Gene/Insert
  Gene/Insert name: Promotorless gfp reporter gene
  Species: bacteria
Terms and licenses: Academic/Nonprofit Terms; Industry Terms: Not Available to Industry
Depositor comments: Please refer to the attached table for a complete list of restriction sites in the MCS.
How to cite: pPROBE-GT' was a gift from Steven Lindow (Addgene plasmid # 37815 ; http://n2t.net/addgene:37815 ; RRID:Addgene_37815)
