[The description below was written by a language model from this plasmid's Addgene catalogue record.]
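Description:
pPROBE-GT' is a broad-host-range promoter-probe vector for bacteria, built on a dual pVS1/p15a replicon backbone. The p15a origin supports propagation in Escherichia coli, where the plasmid is maintained in standard cloning strains, while the pVS1 replicon is a Pseudomonas-derived replication system generally used to allow stable maintenance in a range of other Gram-negative bacteria, including plant-associated species. Selection is by gentamicin resistance. The record lists the copy number as unknown, and no annotated feature table is supplied, so the exact arrangement of elements cannot be described beyond the catalogue fields.

The payload is a promoterless gfp reporter gene placed next to a multiple cloning site; the depositor refers to a separate table for the full list of restriction sites available there. Because gfp has no promoter of its own, fluorescence is expected only when a DNA fragment with promoter activity is cloned upstream in the correct orientation. This makes the construct a tool for testing candidate regulatory regions, screening fragment libraries for promoter activity, and following transcriptional activity in living cells without added substrate. The plasmid belongs to a published family of improved gfp and inaZ broad-host-range promoter-probe vectors. The record does not state which gfp variant is carried, whether transcriptional terminators insulate the reporter from read-through, or how this version differs from other members of the series in its cloning site.
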