>Addgene plasmid #37815 | pPROBE-GT' | addgene partial sequence | sequence record 49568 | GFPfusionREV 5'-CTCCACTGACAGAAAATTTG-3'
ACAGAATTGGGACAACTCCAGTGAAAAGTTCTTCTCCTTTACTCATATGTTTTTCCTCCTTATAAAGTTA
ATCTTTAGTTAGTTAGGGAATAAGCCGAATTAAGCTTCTGCAGTCGACGGATCCCGGGTACCAAGGCCTG
AGCTCGAATTCAGCTTCCGATCCCCAATTCCTGGCAGTTTATGGCGGGCGTCCTGCCCGCCACCCTCCGG
GCCGTTGCTTCGCAACGTTCAAATCCGCTCCCGGCGGATTTGTCCTACTCAGGAGAGCGTTCACCGACAA
ACAACAGATAAAACGAAAGGCCCAGTCTTTCGACTGAGCCTTTCGTTTTATTTGATGCCTGGGGAATTAA
TTCCTGGCAGTTTATGGCGGGCGTCCTGCCCGCCACCCTCCGGGCCGTTGCTTCGCAACGTTCAAATCCG
CTCCCGGCGGATTTGTCCTACTCAGGAGAGCGTTCACCGACAAACAACAGATAAAACGAAAGGCCCAGTC
TTTCGACTGAGCCTTTCGTTTTATTTGATGCCTGGGGAATTAATTCCTGGCAGTTTATGGCGGGCGTCCT
GCCCGCCACCCTCCGGGCCGTTGCTTCGCAACGTTCAAATCCGCTCCCGGCGGATTTGTCCTACTCAGGG
AGAGCGTTCACCGACAAACAACAGATAAAACGAAAGGCCCAGTCTTTCGACTGAGCCTTTCGTTTTATTT
GATGCCTGGGGAATTAATTCCTGGCAGTTTATGGCGGGCGTCCTGCCCGCCACCCTCCGGGCCGTTGC
